>Addgene plasmid #192515 | TL021_lenti_CMV:SEP-GluA1 | addgene full sequence | sequence record 378596 | Addgene NGS Result
CTTT
[37 nt withheld, positions 5-41]
ACCCTATCTCGGTCTATTCTTTTGATTTATAAGGGATTTTGCCGATTTCGGCCTATTGGTTAAAAAATGA
GCTGATTTAACAAAAATTTAACGCGAATTAATTCTGTGGAATGTGTGTCAGTTAGGGTGTGGAAAGTCCC
CAGGCTCCCCAGCAGGCAGAAGTATGCAAAGCATGCATCTCAATTAGTCAGCAACCAGGTGTGGAAAGTC
CCCAGGCTCCCCAGCAGGCAGAAGTATGCAAAGCATGCATCTCAATTAGTCAGCAACCATAGTCCCGCCC
CTAACTCCGCCCATCCCGCCCCTAACTCCGCCCAGTTCCGCCCATTCTCCGCCCCATGGCTGACTAATTT
TTTTTATTTATGCAGAGGCCGAGGCCGCCTCTGCCTCTGAGCTATTCCAGAAGTAGTGAGGAGGCTTTTT
TGGAGGCCTAGGCTTTTGCAAAAAGCTCCCGGGAGCTTGTATATCCATTTTCGGATCTGATCAGCACGTG
TTGACAATTAATCATCGGCATAGTATATCGGCATAGTATAATACGACAAGGTGAGGAACTAAACCATGGC
CAAGTTGACCAGTGCCGTTCCGGTGCTCACCGCGCGCGACGTCGCCGGAGCGGTCGAGTTCTGGACCGAC
CGGCTCGGGTTCTCCCGGGACTTCGTGGAGGACGACTTCGCCGGTGTGGTCCGGGACGACGTGACCCTGT
TCATCAGCGCGGTCCAGGACCAGGTGGTGCCGGACAACACCCTGGCCTGGGTGTGGGTGCGCGGCCTGGA
CGAGCTGTACGCCGAGTGGTCGGAGGTCGTGTCCACGAACTTCCGGGACGCCTCCGGGCCGGCCATGACC
GAGATCGGCGAGCAGCCGTGGGGGCGGGAGTTCGCCCTGCGCGACCCGGCCGGCAACTGCGTGCACTTCG
TGGCCGAGGAGCAGGACTGACACGTGCTACGAGATTTCGATTCCACCGCCGCCTTCTATGAAAGGTTGGG
CTTCGGAATCGTTTTCCGGGACGCCGGCTGGATGATCCTCCAGCGCGGGGATCTCATGCTGGAGTTCTTC
GCCCACCCCAACTTGTTTATTGCAGCTTATAATGGTTACAAATAAAGCAATAGCATCACAAATTTCACAA
ATAAAGCATTTTTTTCACTGCATTCTAGTTGTGGTTTGTCCAAACTCATCAATGTATCTTATCATGTCTG
TATACCGTCGACCTCTAGCTAGAGCTTGGCGTAATCATGGTCATAGCTGTTTCCTGTGTGAAATTGTTAT
CCGCTCACAATTCCACACAACATACGAGCCGGAAGCATAAAGTGTAAAGCCTGGGGTGCCTAATGAGTGA
GCTAACTCACATTAATTGCGTTGCGCTCACTGCCCGCTTTCCAGTCGGGAAACCTGTCGTGCCAGCTGCA
TTAATGAATCGGCCAACGCGCGGGGAGAGGCGGTTTGCGTATTGGGCGCTCTTCCGCTTCCTCGCTCACT
GACTCGCTGCGCTCGGTCGTTCGGCTGCGGCGAGCGGTATCAGCTCACTCAAAGGCGGTAATACGGTTAT
CCACAGAATCAGGGGATAACGCAGGAAAGAACATGTGAGCAAAAGGCCAGCAAAAGGCCAGGAACCGTAA
AAAGGCCGCGTTGCTGGCGTTTTTCCATAGGCTCCGCCCCCCTGACGAGCATCACAAAAATCGACGCTCA
AGTCAGAGGTGGCGAAACCCGACAGGACTATAAAGATACCAGGCGTTTCCCCCTGGAAGCTCCCTCGTGC
GCTCTCCTGTTCCGACCCTGCCGCTTACCGGATACCTGTCCGCCTTTCTCCCTTCGGGAAGCGTGGCGCT
TTCTCATAGCTCACGCTGTAGGTATCTCAGTTCGGTGTAGGTCGTTCGCTCCAAGCTGGGCTGTGTGCAC
GAACCCCCCGTTCAGCCCGACCGCTGCGCCTTATCCGGTAACTATCGTCTTGAGTCCAACCCGGTAAGAC
ACGACTTATCGCCACTGGCAGCAGCCACTGGTAACAGGATTAGCAGAGCGAGGTATGTAGGCGGTGCTAC
AGAGTTCTTGAAGTGGTGGCCTAACTACGGCTACACTAGAAGAACAGTATTTGGTATCTGCGCTCTGCTG
AAGCCAGTTACCTTCGGAAAAAGAGTTGGTAGCTCTTGATCCGGCAAACAAACCACCGCTGGTAGCGGTG
GTTTTTTTGTTTGCAAGCAGCAGATTACGCGCAGAAAAAAAGGATCTCAAGAAGATCCTTTGATCTTTTC
TACGGGGTCTGACGCTCAGTGGAACGAAAACTCACGTTAAGGGATTTTGGTCATGAGATTATCAAAAAGG
ATCTTCACCTAGATCCTTTTAAATTAAAAATGAAGTTTTAAATCAATCTAAAGTATATATGAGTAAACTT
GGTCTGACAGTTACCAATGCTTAATCAGTGAGGCACCTATCTCAGCGATCTGTCTATTTCGTTCATCCAT
AGTTGCCTGACTCCCCGTCGTGTAGATAACTACGATACGGGAGGGCTTACCATCTGGCCCCAGTGCTGCA
ATGATACCGCGAGACCCACGCTCACCGGCTCCAGATTTATCAGCAATAAACCAGCCAGCCGGAAGGGCCG
AGCGCAGAAGTGGTCCTGCAACTTTATCCGCCTCCATCCAGTCTATTAATTGTTGCCGGGAAGCTAGAGT
AAGTAGTTCGCCAGTTAATAGTTTGCGCAACGTTGTTGCCATTGCTACAGGCATCGTGGTGTCACGCTCG
TCGTTTGGTATGGCTTCATTCAGCTCCGGTTCCCAACGATCAAGGCGAGTTACATGATCCCCCATGTTGT
GCAAAAAAGCGGTTAGCTCCTTCGGTCCTCCGATCGTTGTCAGAAGTAAGTTGGCCGCAGTGTTATCACT
CATGGTTATGGCAGCACTGCATAATTCTCTTACTGTCATGCCATCCGTAAGATGCTTTTCTGTGACTGGT
GAGTACTCAACCAAGTCATTCTGAGAATAGTGTATGCGGCGACCGAGTTGCTCTTGCCCGGCGTCAATAC
GGGATAATACCGCGCCACATAGCAGAACTTTAAAAGTGCTCATCATTGGAAAACGTTCTTCGGGGCGAAA
ACTCTCAAGGATCTTACCGCTGTTGAGATCCAGTTCGATGTAACCCACTCGTGCACCCAACTGATCTTCA
GCATCTTTTACTTTCACCAGCGTTTCTGGGTGAGCAAAAACAGGAAGGCAAAATGCCGCAAAAAAGGGAA
TAAGGGCGACACGGAAATGTTGAATACTCATACTCTTCCTTTTTCAATATTATTGAAGCATTTATCAGGG
TTATTGTCTCATGAGCGGATACATATTTGAATGTATTTAGAAAAATAAACAAATAGGGGTTCCGCGCACA
TTTCCCCGAAAAGTGCCACCTGACGTCGACGGATCGGGAGATCTCCCGATCCCCTATGGTGCACTCTCAG
TACAATCTGCTCTGATGCCGCATAGTTAAGCCAGTATCTGCTCCCTGCTTGTGTGTTGGAGGTCGCTGAG
TAGTGCGCGAGCAAAATTTAAGCTACAACAAGGCAAGGCTTGACCGACAATTGCATGAAGAATCTGCTTA
GGGTTAGGCGTTTTGCGCTGCTTCGCGATGTACGGGCCAGATATACGCGTTGACATTGATTATTGACTAG
TTATTAATAGTAATCAATTACGGGGTCATTAGTTCATAGCCCATATATGGAGTTCCGCGTTACATAACTT
ACGGTAAATGGCCCGCCTGGCTGACCGCCCAACGACCCCCGCCCATTGACGTCAATAATGACGTATGTTC
CCATAGTAACGCCAATAGGGACTTTCCATTGACGTCAATGGGTGGAGTATTTACGGTAAACTGCCCACTT
GGCAGTACATCAAGTGTATCATATGCCAAGTACGCCCCCTATTGACGTCAATGACGGTAAATGGCCCGCC
TGGCATTATGCCCAGTACATGACCTTATGGGACTTTCCTACTTGGCAGTACATCTACGTATTAGTCATCG
CTATTACCATGGTGATGCGGTTTTGGCAGTACATCAATGGGCGTGGATAGCGGTTTGACTCACGGGGATT
TCCAAGTCTCCACCCCATTGACGTCAATGGGAGTTTGTTTTGGCACCAAAATCAACGGGACTTTCCAAAA
TGTCGTAACAACTCCGCCCCATTGACGCAAATGGGCGGTAGGCGTGTACGGTGGGAGGTCTATATAAGCA
GCGCGTTTTGCCTGTACTGGGTCTCTCTGGTTAGACCAGATCTGAGCCTGGGAGCTCTCTGGCTAACTAG
GGAACCCACTGCTTAAGCCTCAATAAAGCTTGCCTTGAGTGCTTCAAGTAGTGTGTGCCCGTCTGTTGTG
TGACTCTGGTAACTAGAGATCCCTCAGACCCTTTTAGTCAGTGTGGAAAATCTCTAGCAGTGGCGCCCGA
ACAGGGACTTGAAAGCGAAAGGGAAACCAGAGGAGCTCTCTCGACGCAGGACTCGGCTTGCTGAAGCGCG
CACGGCAAGAGGCGAGGGGCGGCGACTGGTGAGTACGCCAAAAATTTTGACTAGCGGAGGCTAGAAGGAG
AGAGATGGGTGCGAGAGCGTCAGTATTAAGCGGGGGAGAATTAGATCGCGATGGGAAAAAATTCGGTTAA
GGCCAGGGGGAAAGAAAAAATATAAATTAAAACATATAGTATGGGCAAGCAGGGAGCTAGAACGATTCGC
AGTTAATCCTGGCCTGTTAGAAACATCAGAAGGCTGTAGACAAATACTGGGACAGCTACAACCATCCCTT
CAGACAGGATCAGAAGAACTTAGATCATTATATAATACAGTAGCAACCCTCTATTGTGTGCATCAAAGGA
TAGAGATAAAAGACACCAAGGAAGCTTTAGACAAGATAGAGGAAGAGCAAAACAAAAGTAAGACCACCGC
ACAGCAAGCGGCCGCTGATCTTCAGACCTGGAGGAGGAGATATGAGGGACAATTGGAGAAGTGAATTATA
TAAATATAAAGTAGTAAAAATTGAACCATTAGGAGTAGCACCCACCAAGGCAAAGAGAAGAGTGGTGCAG
AGAGAAAAAAGAGCAGTGGGAATAGGAGCTTTGTTCCTTGGGTTCTTGGGAGCAGCAGGAAGCACTATGG
GCGCAGCGTCAATGACGCTGACGGTACAGGCCAGACAATTATTGTCTGGTATAGTGCAGCAGCAGAACAA
TTTGCTGAGGGCTATTGAGGCGCAACAGCATCTGTTGCAACTCACAGTCTGGGGCATCAAGCAGCTCCAG
GCAAGAATCCTGGCTGTGGAAAGATACCTAAAGGATCAACAGCTCCTGGGGATTTGGGGTTGCTCTGGAA
AACTCATTTGCACCACTGCTGTGCCTTGGAATGCTAGTTGGAGTAATAAATCTCTGGAACAGATTTGGAA
TCACACGACCTGGATGGAGTGGGACAGAGAAATTAACAATTACACAAGCTTAATACACTCCTTAATTGAA
GAATCGCAAAACCAGCAAGAAAAGAATGAACAAGAATTATTGGAATTAGATAAATGGGCAAGTTTGTGGA
ATTGGTTTAACATAACAAATTGGCTGTGGTATATAAAATTATTCATAATGATAGTAGGAGGCTTGGTAGG
TTTAAGAATAGTTTTTGCTGTACTTTCTATAGTGAATAGAGTTAGGCAGGGATATTCACCATTATCGTTT
CAGACCCACCTCCCAACCCCGAGGGGACCCGACAGGCCCGAAGGAATAGAAGAAGAAGGTGGAGAGAGAG
ACAGAGACAGATCCATTCGATTAGTGAACGGATCGGCACTGCGTGCGCCAATTCTGCAGACAAATGGCAG
TATTCATCCACAATTTTAAAAGAAAAGGGGGGATTGGGGGGTACAGTGCAGGGGAAAGAATAGTAGACAT
AATAGCAACAGACATACAAACTAAAGAATTACAAAAACAAATTACAAAAATTCAAAATTTTCGGGTTTAT
TACAGGGACAGCAGAGATCCAGTTTGGTTAATTAAGCTTGGGAGTTCCGCGTTACATAACTTACGGTAAA
TGGCCCGCCTGGCTGACCGCCCAACGACCCCCGCCCATTGACGTCAATAATGACGTATGTTCCCATAGTA
ACGCCAATAGGGACTTTCCATTGACGTCAATGGGTGGAGCATTTACGGTAAACTGCCCACTTGGCAGTAC
ATCAAGTGTATCATATGCCAAGTACGCCCCCTATTGACGTCAATGACGGTAAATGGCCCGCCTGGCATTA
TGCCCAGTACATGACCTTATGGGACTTTCCTACTTGGCAGTACATCTACGTATTAGTCATCGCTATTACC
ATGGTGATGCGGTTTTGGCAGTACATCAATGGGCGTGGATAGCGGTTTGACTCACGGGGATTTCCAAGTC
TCCACCCCATTGACGTCAATGGGAGTTTGTTTTGGCACCAAAATCAACGGGACTTTCCAAAATGTCGTAA
CAACTCCGCCCCATTGACGCAAATGGGCGGTAGGCGTGTACGGTGGGAGGTCTATATAAGCAGAGCTCGT
TTAGTGAACCGTCAGATCGCCTGGAGACGCCATCCACGCTGTTTTGACCTCCATAGAAGACACCGACTCT
AGAGGATCCACCATGCCGTACATCTTTGCCTTTTTCTGCACCGGTTTTCTAGGTGCGGTTGTGGGTGCCA
ATGCGCGAGGTGGAGGCGGTGGGGGAGGGGGTGGAGGAACGCGTAGTAAAGGAGAAGAACTTTTCACTGG
AGTTGTCCCAATTCTTGTTGAATTAGATGGTGATGTTAATGGGCACAAATTTTCTGTCAGTGGAGAGGGT
GAAGGTGATGCAACATACGGAAAACTTACCCTTAAATTTATTTGCACTACTGGAAAACTACCTGTTCCTT
GGCCAACACTTGTCACTACTTTAACTTATGGTGTTCAATGCTTTTCAAGATACCCAGATCATATGAAACG
GCATGACTTTTTCAAGAGTGCCATGCCCGAAGGTTATGTACAGGAAAGAACTATATTTTTCAAAGATGAC
GGGAACTACAAGACACGTGCTGAAGTCAAGTTTGAAGGTGATACCCTTGTTAATAGAATCGAGTTAAAAG
GTATTGATTTTAAAGAAGATGGAAACATTCTTGGACACAAATTGGAATACAACTATAACGATCACCAGGT
GTACATCATGGCAGACAAACAAAAGAATGGAATCAAAGCTAACTTCAAAATTAGACACAACATTGAAGAT
GGAGGCGTTCAACTAGCAGACCATTATCAACAAAATACTCCAATTGGCGATGGGCCCGTCCTTTTACCAG
ACAACCATTACCTGTTTACAACTTCTACTCTTTCGAAAGATCCCAACGAAAAGAGAGACCACATGGTCCT
TCTTGAGTTTGTAACAGCTGCTGGGATTACACATGGCATGGATGAACTATACAAAACGCGTGGAGGTGGA
GGGGGCGGAGGTGGCGGGGGTTCGCGCTTCCCCAACAATATCCAGATAGGGGGGTTATTTCCAAACCAAC
AATCACAGGAACATGCGGCTTTTAGGTTTGCTTTGTCACAACTCACGGAGCCCCCCAAGCTGCTTCCCCA
GATCGATATTGTGAACATCAGCGACAGCTTTGAGATGACTTACCGTTTCTGTTCCCAGTTCTCCAAAGGA
GTCTATGCCATCTTTGGATTTTATGAACGAAGGACTGTCAACATGCTGACCTCCTTCTGTGGGGCCCTCC
ATGTGTGCTTCATTACTCCAAGTTTTCCTGTTGACACATCCAATCAATTTGTCCTTCAGCTACGCCCGGA
ACTACAGGAAGCTCTCATTAGCATTATCGACCATTACAAGTGGCAAACCTTTGTCTACATTTATGATGCT
GACCGGGGCCTGTCAGTCCTGCAGAGAGTCTTGGATACAGCCGCAGAGAAGAACTGGCAGGTAACGGCTG
TCAACATTCTGACAACCACCGAGGAAGGATACCGGATGCTCTTTCAGGACCTGGAGAAGAAAAAGGAGAG
GCTGGTGGTGGTTGACTGTGAATCAGAACGCCTCAACGCCATCCTGGGCCAGATCGTGAAGCTAGAAAAG
AATGGCATCGGGTACCACTACATCCTCGCCAATCTGGGCTTCATGGACATTGACTTAAATAAGTTCAAGG
AGAGCGGAGCCAATGTGACAGGTTTCCAGCTGGTGAACTACACAGACACGATCCCAGCCAGAATCATGCA
GCAATGGAGGACAAGTGACTCCCGAGACCATACCAGGGTGGACTGGAAGAGGCCAAAGTACACTTCTGCT
CTCACCTATGATGGTGTCAAGGTGATGGCTGAGGCCTTCCAAAGCCTGCGGAGGCAGAGGATTGACATAT
CCCGCCGGGGGAATGCTGGGGACTGTCTGGCTAACCCAGCTGTGCCCTGGGGTCAAGGGATCGACATCCA
GAGAGCCCTGCAGCAGGTGCGCTTCGAAGGTTTGACAGGAAATGTGCAGTTCAACGAGAAAGGGCGCCGG
ACCAATTACACCCTCCACGTGATCGAAATGAAACATGATGGAATCCGAAAGATTGGTTACTGGAATGAAG
ACGATAAATTTGTCCCCGCAGCCACCGACGCTCAGGCTGGAGGGGACAACTCAAGCGTCCAGAATAGGAC
CTACATCGTCACTACTATCCTCGAAGATCCTTACGTGATGCTTAAAAAGAATGCCAACCAGTTTGAGGGC
AATGACCGCTATGAGGGCTACTGTGTGGAGCTGGCTGCAGAGATCGCCAAGCACGTGGGCTACTCCTACC
GACTTGAGATTGTCAGCGACGGCAAATATGGAGCCCGGGATCCCGACACAAAGGCTTGGAATGGCATGGT
GGGAGAACTGGTCTATGGAAGAGCAGACGTGGCTGTGGCTCCCTTGACCATAACCTTGGTCCGGGAGGAA
GTCATCGACTTCTCCAAGCCATTCATGAGTTTGGGAATCTCCATTATGATTAAGAAGCCACAGAAGTCCA
AGCCAGGTGTCTTCTCCTTTCTTGACCCTTTGGCCTATGAGATCTGGATGTGTATAGTGTTTGCCTACAT
TGGAGTGAGCGTCGTCCTCTTCCTGGTCAGCCGTTTCAGCCCCTACGAATGGCACAGCGAAGAGTTTGAA
GAGGGACGAGACCAGACAACCAGTGACCAGTCAAATGAGTTTGGCATATTCAACAGCCTGTGGTTCTCCC
TGGGGGCCTTCATGCAGCAAGGATGTGACATTTCCCCCAGGTCCCTGTCCGGACGCATCGTCGGCGGCGT
CTGGTGGTTCTTCACTTTGATCATCATCTCCTCGTACACAGCCAACCTGGCTGCCTTCCTGACTGTGGAG
AGGATGGTGTCTCCCATTGAGAGTGCAGAGGACCTGGCAAAGCAGACGGAAATTGCTTATGGGACATTGG
AAGCAGGCTCCACTAAGGAGTTCTTCAGGAGATCTAAAATCGCTGTGTTTGAGAAGATGTGGACATACAT
GAAGTCTGCAGAACCATCCGTGTTTGTTCGGACCACAGAGGAAGGCATGATCAGAGTGAGAAAATCTAAA
GGCAAATACGCCTACCTCCTGGAGTCCACCATGAATGAGTATATTGAGCAACGAAAGCCCTGTGACACCA
TGAAAGTGGGAGGTAACTTGGATTCCAAAGGCTATGGCATTGCGACACCCAAGGGGTCCGCCCTGAGAAA
TCCAGTAAACCTGGCAGTGTTAAAACTGAACGAGCAGGGGCTTTTGGACAAATTGAAAAACAAATGGTGG
TACGACAAGGGCGAGTGCGGCAGCGGGGGAGGTGACTCCAAGGACAAGACCAGCGCTTTGAGCCTCAGCA
ATGTGGCAGGCGTGTTCTACATCCTGATTGGAGGGCTGGGACTGGCCATGCTGGTTGCCTTAATCGAGTT
CTGCTACAAATCCCGTAGCGAGTCGAAGCGGATGAAGGGTTTCTGTTTGATCCCACAGCAATCCATCAAT
GAAGCCATACGGACATCGACCCTCCCCCGGAACAGTGGGGCAGGAGCCAGCGGAGGAGGCGGCAGTGGAG
AGAATGGCCGGGTGGTCAGCCAGGACTTCCCCAAGTCCATGCAATCCATTCCCTGCATGAGTCACAGTTC
AGGGATGCCCTTGGGAGCCACAGGATTGTAAGAATTCGATATCAAGCTTATCGATAATCAACCTCTGGAT
TACAAAATTTGTGAAAGATTGACTGGTATTCTTAACTATGTTGCTCCTTTTACGCTATGTGGATACGCTG
CTTTAATGCCTTTGTATCATGCTATTGCTTCCCGTATGGCTTTCATTTTCTCCTCCTTGTATAAATCCTG
GTTGCTGTCTCTTTATGAGGAGTTGTGGCCCGTTGTCAGGCAACGTGGCGTGGTGTGCACTGTGTTTGCT
GACGCAACCCCCACTGGTTGGGGCATTGCCACCACCTGTCAGCTCCTTTCCGGGACTTTCGCTTTCCCCC
TCCCTATTGCCACGGCGGAACTCATCGCCGCCTGCCTTGCCCGCTGCTGGACAGGGGCTCGGCTGTTGGG
CACTGACAATTCCGTGGTGTTGTCGGGGAAATCATCGTCCTTTCCTTGGCTGCTCGCCTGTGTTGCCACC
TGGATTCTGCGCGGGACGTCCTTCTGCTACGTCCCTTCGGCCCTCAATCCAGCGGACCTTCCTTCCCGCG
GCCTGCTGCCGGCTCTGCGGCCTCTTCCGCGTCTTCGCCTTCGCCCTCAGACGAGTCGGATCTCCCTTTG
GGCCGCCTCCCCGCATCGATACCGTCGACCTCGAGACCTAGAAAAACATGGAGCAATCACAAGTAGCAAT
ACAGCAGCTACCAATGCTGATTGTGCCTGGCTAGAAGCACAAGAGGAGGAGGAGGTGGGTTTTCCAGTCA
CACCTCAGGTACCTTTAAGACCAATGACTTACAAGGCAGCTGTAGATCTTAGCCACTTTTTAAAAGAAAA
GGGGGGACTGGAAGGGCTAATTCACTCCCAACGAAGACAAGATATCCTTGATCTGTGGATCTACCACACA
CAAGGCTACTTCCCTGATTGGCAGAACTACACACCAGGGCCAGGGATCAGATATCCACTGACCTTTGGAT
GGTGCTACAAGCTAGTACCAGTTGAGCAAGAGAAGGTAGAAGAAGCCAATGAAGGAGAGAACACCCGCTT
GTTACACCCTGTGAGCCTGCATGGGATGGATGACCCGGAGAGAGAAGTATTAGAGTGGAGGTTTGACAGC
CGCCTAGCATTTCATCACATGGCCCGAGAGCTGCATCCGGACTGTACTGGGTCTCTCTGGTTAGACCAGA
TCTGAGCCTGGGAGCTCTCTGGCTAACTAGGGAACCCACTGCTTAAGCCTCAATAAAGCTTGCCTTGAGT
GCTTCAAGTAGTGTGTGCCCGTCTGTTGTGTGACTCTGGTAACTAGAGATCCCTCAGACCCTTTTAGTCA
GTGTGGAAAATCTCTAGCAGGGCCCGTTTAAACCCGCTGATCAGCCTCGACTGTGCCTTCTAGTTGCCAG
CCATCTGTTGTTTGCCCCTCCCCCGTGCCTTCCTTGACCCTGGAAGGTGCCACTCCCACTGTCCTTTCCT
AATAAAATGAGGAAATTGCATCGCATTGTCTGAGTAGGTGTCATTCTATTCTGGGGGGTGGGGTGGGGCA
GGACAGCAAGGGGGAGGATTGGGAAGACAATAGCAGGCATGCTGGGGATGCGGTGGGCTCTATGGCTTCT
GAGGCGGAAAGAACCAGCTGGGGCTCTAGGGGGTATCCCC
[124 nt withheld, positions 11772-11895]
C
[91 nt withheld, positions 11897-11987]
A
[49 nt withheld, positions 11989-12037]
CCTTTGACGTTGGAGTCCACGTT
Features (pLannotate 1.2.2; 32 found; start..end, strand, type, name):
    154..483     +  promoter       SV40 promoter: SV40 enhancer and early promoter
    531..578     +  promoter       EM7 promoter: synthetic bacterial promoter&nbsp
    597..971     +  CDS            BleoR: antibiotic-binding protein; Sh ble from Streptoalloteichus hindustanus; confers resistance to bleomycin, phleomycin, and Zeocin™
    981..1106    +  CDS            ble (fragment): BLE_KLEPN - Experimental evidence at protein level: Swiss-Prot protein existence level 1. Binding protein with a strong affinity to the bleomycin family of antibiotics. Binds to CL990; an antimitotic-antibiotic compound. From Klebsiella pneumoniae.
   1101..1222    +  polyA_signal   SV40 poly(A) signal: SV40 polyadenylation signal
   1293..1315    -  protein_bind   lac operator (fragment): The lac repressor binds to the lac operator to inhibit transcription in E. coli. This inhibition can be relieved by adding lactose or isopropyl-β-D-thiogalactopyranoside (IPTG). lac repressor encoded by lacI
   1319..1349    -  promoter       lac promoter: promoter for the E. coli lac operon
   1364..1385    -  protein_bind   CAP binding site: CAP binding activates transcription in the presence of cAMP. E. coli catabolite activator protein
   1398..1490    -  CDS            lacI (fragment): lac repressor; lacI; The lac repressor binds to the lac operator to inhibit transcription in E. coli. This inhibition can be relieved by adding lactose or isopropyl-β-D-thiogalactopyranoside (IPTG).
   1673..2261    -  rep_origin     ori: high-copy-number ColE1/pMB1/pBR322/pUC origin of replication
   2432..3292    -  CDS            AmpR: β-lactamase; bla; confers resistance to ampicillin, carbenicillin, and related antibiotics
   3293..3397    -  promoter       AmpR promoter: bla
   3456..3508    -  misc_feature   bom (fragment): basis of mobility region from pBR322
   3663..4042    +  enhancer       CMV enhancer: human cytomegalovirus immediate early enhancer
   4043..4242    +  promoter       CMV promoter: human cytomegalovirus (CMV) immediate early promoter
   4260..4440    +  LTR            5' LTR (truncated): truncated 5' long terminal repeat (LTR) from HIV-1
   4487..4612    +  misc_feature   HIV-1 Ψ: packaging signal of human immunodeficiency virus type 1
   4596..4959    +  CDS            HIV-1 gag (fragment): gag protein from human immunodeficiency virus 1; gag
   5105..5338    +  misc_feature   RRE: The Rev response element (RRE) of HIV-1 allows for Rev-dependent mRNA export from the nucleus to the cytoplasm.
   5715..5815    +  CDS            Rev (fragment): human immunodeficiency virus 1 (HIV-1) Rev protein; rev; enhances nuclear export of unspliced and incompletely spliced viral mRNAs
   5865..5982    +  misc_feature   cPPT/CTS: central polypurine tract and central termination sequence of HIV-1
   6041..6344    +  enhancer       CMV enhancer: human cytomegalovirus immediate early enhancer
   6345..6548    +  promoter       CMV promoter: human cytomegalovirus (CMV) immediate early promoter
   6736..7446    +  CDS            superecliptic pHluorin: pH-sensitive mutant of green fluorescent protein (Ng et al., 2002) excited strongly by blue light at neutral pH but minimally fluorescent at acidic pH
   7489..10149   +  CDS            Gria1: GRIA1_RAT - Also known as Glur1. Experimental evidence at protein level: Swiss-Prot protein existence level 1. Ionotropic glutamate receptor. L-glutamate acts as an excitatory neurotransmitter at many synapses in the central nervous system. Binding of the excitatory neurotransmitter L-glutamate induces a conformation change, leading to the opening of the cation channel, and thereby converts the chemical signal to an electrical impulse. The receptor then desensitizes rapidly and enters a transient inactive state, characterized by the presence of bound agonist. In the presence of CACNG4 or CACNG
  10153..10177   +  misc_feature   MCS (fragment): pBluescript multiple cloning site
  10177..10765   +  misc_feature   WPRE: woodchuck hepatitis virus posttranscriptional regulatory element
  10702..11283   +  CDS            nef (fragment): NEF_HV1H2 - Experimental evidence at protein level: Swiss-Prot protein existence level 1. Extracellular Nef protein targets CD4(+) T-lymphocytes for apoptosis by interacting with CXCR4 surface receptors. From Human immunodeficiency virus type 1 group M subtype B (isolate HXB2) (HIV-1).
  11290..11470   +  LTR            5' LTR (truncated): truncated 5' long terminal repeat (LTR) from HIV-1
  11502..11726   +  polyA_signal   bGH poly(A) signal: bovine growth hormone polyadenylation signal
  11730..11751   +  promoter       SV40 promoter (fragment): SV40 enhancer and early promoter
  11772..140     +  rep_origin     f1 ori (across the origin) (sequence partly withheld): f1 bacteriophage origin of replication; arrow indicates direction of (+) strand synthesis
