[The description below was written by a language model from this plasmid's Addgene catalogue record and pLannotate feature annotations shown in this document.]
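Description:
TL021_lenti_CMV:SEP-GluA1 is a 12,060 bp HIV-1-based lentiviral transfer plasmid built on the FCMV backbone for mammalian expression of the AMPA receptor subunit GluA1 fused to superecliptic pHluorin (SEP). It is propagated in E. coli through a high-copy ColE1/pUC-type origin with ampicillin resistance (bla), and it also carries an f1 origin. Outside the viral region sits an SV40/EM7-driven BleoR cassette with an SV40 poly(A) signal, which could confer Zeocin resistance in bacteria or in transfected mammalian cells, but it would not be carried into the packaged genome. The record calls for a recombination-deficient strain, consistent with the repeated LTR sequences.

The viral genome is transcribed from a CMV enhancer/promoter fused to a truncated 5' LTR, so production should not depend on Tat. Downstream are the Ψ packaging signal with a gag fragment, the RRE for Rev-dependent nuclear export, and the cPPT/CTS. An internal CMV enhancer/promoter then drives the roughly 3.5 kb insert: the SEP coding sequence followed by Gria1, with WPRE downstream to enhance transcript expression, a second truncated LTR, and a bGH poly(A) signal. The annotation leaves an unlabelled stretch between the promoter and SEP, which may hold the receptor's signal peptide, though the record does not state this. The catalogue lists the insert as mouse, whereas the automated annotation matched the rat GluA1 protein entry.

Because SEP fluoresces at neutral pH but is quenched in acidic compartments, an N-terminal (extracellular) fusion preferentially reports receptors at the cell surface. The construct was deposited with work on AMPA receptor dynamics during memory formation.
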