Addgene plasmid #192515: TL021_lenti_CMV:SEP-GluA1
Purpose: Expression of AMPA GluA1 with N terminal super ecliptic phluorin (SEP) fusion
Depositing lab: Adam Cohen. Depositing organization: Harvard University. Publication: Mapping memories: pulse-chase labeling reveals AMPA receptor dynamics during memory formation. Kim D, Park P, Li X, Wong Campos JD, Tian H, Moult EM, Grimm JB, Lavis L, Cohen AE. bioRxiv. 2023 May 29:2023.05.26.541296. doi: 10.1101/2023.05.26.541296. Preprint. PubMed 37292614.
Backbone
  Vector backbone: FCMV
  Backbone size w/o insert (bp): 8500
  Total vector size (bp): 12060
  Vector type: Mammalian Expression, Lentiviral
Growth in bacteria
  Bacterial resistance: Ampicillin, 100 μg/mL
  Growth temperature: 30°C
  Growth strain: NEB Stable
  Copy number: Unknown
Gene/Insert
  Gene/Insert name: SEP-GluA1
  Species: M. musculus (mouse)
  Insert size (bp): 3519
  Promoter: CMV
  Tag / fusion protein: super ecliptic phluorin (N terminal on insert)
  Cloning method: Gibson Cloning
  Sequencing primers: 5′ CMV Forward: CGCAAATGGGCGGTAGGCGTG; 3′ WPRE-R: CATAGCGTAAAAGGAGCAACA
Terms and licenses: Academic/Nonprofit Terms; Industry Terms: Not Available to Industry
How to cite: TL021_lenti_CMV:SEP-GluA1 was a gift from Adam Cohen (Addgene plasmid # 192515 ; http://n2t.net/addgene:192515 ; RRID:Addgene_192515)
